>Addgene plasmid #157539 | pD649-HAsp-SEMA3G-COMP5AP-AviTag-9xHis | addgene full sequence | sequence record 392996 | Addgene NGS Result
TTTCAATATTATTGAAGCATTTATCAGGGTTATTGTCTCATGAGCGGATACATATTTGAATGTATTTAGA
AAAATAAACAAATAGGGGTCAGTGTTACAACCAATTAACCAATTCTGAACATTATCGCGAGCCCATTTAT
ACCTGAATATGGCTCATAACACCCCTTGCTCATGACCAAAATCCCTTAACGTGAGTTACGCGCGCGTCGT
TCCACTGAGCGTCAGACCCCGTAGAAAAGATCAAAGGATCTTCTTGAGATCCTTTTTTTCTGCGCGTAAT
CTGCTGCTTGCAAACAAAAAAACCACCGCTACCAGCGGTGGTTTGTTTGCCGGATCAAGAGCTACCAACT
CTTTTTCCGAAGGTAACTGGCTTCAGCAGAGCGCAGATACCAAATACTGTTCTTCTAGTGTAGCCGTAGT
TAGCCCACCACTTCAAGAACTCTGTAGCACCGCCTACATACCTCGCTCTGCTAATCCTGTTACCAGTGGC
TGCTGCCAGTGGCGATAAGTCGTGTCTTACCGGGTTGGACTCAAGACGATAGTTACCGGATAAGGCGCAG
CGGTCGGGCTGAACGGGGGGTTCGTGCACACAGCCCAGCTTGGAGCGAACGACCTACACCGAACTGAGAT
ACCTACAGCGTGAGCTATGAGAAAGCGCCACGCTTCCCGAAGGGAGAAAGGCGGACAGGTATCCGGTAAG
CGGCAGGGTCGGAACAGGAGAGCGCACGAGGGAGCTTCCAGGGGGAAACGCCTGGTATCTTTATAGTCCT
GTCGGGTTTCGCCACCTCTGACTTGAGCGTCGATTTTTGTGATGCTCGTCAGGGGGGCGGAGCCTATGGA
AAAACGCCAGCAACGCGGCCTTTTTACGGTTCCTGGCCTTTTGCTGGCCTTTTGCTCACATGTTCTTTCC
TGCGTTATCCCCTGATTCTGTGGATAACCGTATTACCGCCTTTGAGTGAGCTGATACCGCTCGCCGCAGC
CGAACGACCGAGCGCAGCGAGTCAGTGAGCGAGGAAGCGGAAGGCGAGAGTAGGGAACTGCCAGGCATCA
AACTAAGCAGAAGGCCCCTGACGGATGGCCTTTTTGCGTTTCTACAAACTCTTTCTGTGTTGTAAAACGA
CGGCCAGTCTTAAGCTCGGGCCCCCTGGGCGGTTCTGATAACGAGTAATCGTTAATCCGCAAATAACGTA
AAAACCCGCTTCGGCGGGTTTTTTTATGGGGGGAGTTTAGGGAAAGAGCATTTGTCAGAATATTTAAGGG
CGCCTGTCACTTTGCTTGATATATGAGAATTATTTAACCTTATAAATGAGAAAAAAGCAACGCACTTTAA
ATAAGATACGTTGCTTTTTCGATTGATGAACACCTATAATTAAACTATTCATCTATTATTTATGATTTTT
TGTATATACAATATTTCTAGTTTGTTAAAGAGAATTAAGAAAATAAATCTCGAAAATAATAAAGGGAAAA
TCAGTTTTTGATATCAAAATTATACATGTCAACGATAATACAAAATATAATACAAACTATAAGATGTTAT
CAGTATTTATTATCATTTAGAATAAATTTTGTGTCGCCCTTAATTGTGAGCGGATAACAATTACGAGCTT
CATGCACAGTGGCGTTGACTCAATATTGGCCATTAGCCATATTATTCATTGGTTATATAGCATAAATCAA
TATTGGCTATTGGCCATTGCATACGTTGTATCTATATCATAATATGTACATTTATATTGGCTCATGTCCA
ATATGACCGCCATGTTGGCATTGATTATTGACTAGTTATTAATAGTAATCAATTACGGGGTCATTAGTTC
ATAGCCCATATATGGAGTTCCGCGTTACATAACTTACGGTAAATGGCCCGCCTGGCTGACCGCCCAACGA
CCCCCGCCCATTGACGTCAATAATGACGTATGTTCCCATAGTAACGCCAATAGGGACTTTCCATTGACGT
CAATGGGTGGAGTATTTACGGTAAACTGCCCACTTGGCAGTACATCAAGTGTATCATATGCCAAGTACGC
CCCCTATTGACGTCAATGACGGTAAATGGCCCGCCTGGCATTATGCCCAGTACATGACCTTATGGGACTT
TCCTACTTGGCAGTACATCTACGTATTAGTCATCGCTATTACCATGGTGATGCGGTTTTGGCAGTACATC
AATGGGCGTGGATAGCGGTTTGACTCACGGGGATTTCCAAGTCTCCACCCCATTGACGTCAATGGGAGTT
TGTTTTGGCACCAAAATCAACGGGACTTTCCAAAATGTCGTAACAACTCCGCCCCATTGACGCAAATGGG
CGGTAGGCGTGTACGGTGGGAGGTCTATATAAGCAGAGCTCGTTTAGTGAACCGTCAGATCGCCTGGAGA
CGCCATCCACGCTGTTTTGACCTCCATAGAAGACACCGGGACCGATCCAGCCTCCGCGGCCGGGAACGGT
GCATTGGAACGCGGATTCCCCGTGCCAAGAGTGACGTAAGTACCGCCTATAGAGTCTATAGGCCCACCCC
CTTGGCTTCGTTAGAACGCGGCTACAATTAATACATAACCTTATGTATCATACACATACGATTTAGGTGA
CACTATAGAATAACATCCACTTTGCCTTTCTCTCCACAGGTGTCCACTCCCAGGTCCAACTGCACCTCGG
TTCTATCGAAAACGCGCCTGCTAGCGCCACCATGAAGACCATCATTGCCCTGAGCTACATCTTCTGCCTG
GTGTTCGCTGCGGCCGCCGGACCTTCTCCTGGACCTTCTGTTCCTAGACTGCGGCTGAGCTACAGGGATC
TGCTGAGCGCCAATCGGAGCGCCATCTTTCTTGGCCCTCAAGGCAGCCTGAACCTGCAGGCCATGTACCT
GGACGAGTACCGGGACAGACTGTTTCTCGGAGGACTGGACGCCCTGTACAGCCTGAGACTGGATCAGGCT
TGGCCCGATCCTAGAGAAGTGCTGTGGCCTCCTCAACCTGGCCAGAGGGAAGAGTGTGTCCGGAAGGGAA
GAGATCCCCTGACCGAGTGCGCCAATTTTGTGCGAGTGCTGCAGCCCCACAACAGAACCCATCTGCTGGC
TTGTGGCACCGGCGCCTTTCAGCCTACATGTGCCCTGATCACAGTGGGCCACAGAGGCGAACATGTGCTG
CACCTGGAACCTGGCTCTGTGGAATCTGGCAGAGGCAGATGTCCCCACGAGCCTAGCAGACCTTTCGCCA
GCACCTTCATCGACGGCGAGCTGTACACAGGCCTGACCGCCGATTTTCTGGGCAGAGAAGCCATGATCTT
CAGAAGCGGCGGACCCAGACCTGCTCTGAGAAGCGATAGCGATCAGAGCCTGCTGCACGACCCCAGATTT
GTGATGGCCGCCAGAATTCCCGAGAACAGCGACCAGGACAACGACAAGGTGTACTTCTTCTTCTCCGAAA
CCGTGCCTTCTCCAGACGGCGGCTCTAATCACGTGACCGTGTCCAGAGTGGGCAGAGTGTGCGTTAACGA
TGCCGGCGGACAGAGGGTGCTCGTGAACAAGTGGTCCACCTTCCTGAAGGCCAGACTCGTGTGTAGCGTG
CCAGGACCTGGCGGAGCCGAGACACATTTTGACCAGCTGGAAGATGTGTTCCTGCTCTGGCCTAAGGCCG
GCAAGAGCCTGGAAGTGTACGCCCTGTTTAGCACCGTGTCCGCCGTGTTTCAGGGCTTCGCCGTGTGTGT
GTACCACATGGCCGACATCTGGGAAGTGTTCAACGGCCCCTTCGCTCACAGAGATGGACCTCAGCATCAG
TGGGGCCCTTATGGCGGCAAGGTGCCCTTTCCTAGACCTGGCGTGTGCCCCAGCAAGATGACAGCTCAAC
CCGGCAGACCATTCGGCTCCACCAAGGACTATCCTGACGAGGTGCTGCAGTTCGCCAGAGCACACCCTCT
GATGTTCTGGCCTGTGCGGCCTAGACATGGCAGACCTGTGCTGGTCAAGACCCATCTGGCTCAGCAGCTG
CACCAGATCGTGGTGGATAGAGTGGAAGCCGAGGACGGAACCTACGACGTGATCTTCCTGGGCACAGATA
GCGGCAGCGTGCTGAAAGTGATTGCCCTGCAAGCTGGCGGAAGCGCCGAACCTGAAGAAGTGGTGCTGGA
AGAACTCCAGGTGTTCAAGGTGCCAACACCTATCACCGAGATGGAAATCAGCGTGAAGCGGCAGATGCTG
TACGTGGGCAGCAGACTGGGAGTTGCCCAGCTGAGACTGCACCAGTGTGAAACCTACGGAACCGCCTGCG
CCGAGTGTTGCCTTGCCAGAGATCCTTACTGTGCCTGGGATGGCGCCAGCTGTACCCACTATAGACCTAG
CCTGGGCAAAAGACGGTTCCGGCGGCAGGATATCAGACACGGCAATCCCGCTCTGCAGTGTCTGGGCCAG
TCTCAAGAAGAAGAGGCCGTTGGACTGGTGGCCGCCACAATGGTGTATGGCACCGAGCACAACAGCACCT
TTCTGGAATGCCTGCCTAAGAGCCCTCAGGCCGCTGTTAGATGGCTGCTGCAAAGACCAGGCGACGAGGG
CCCCGATCAAGTGAAAACCGATGAACGGGTGCTGCACACCGAGAGAGGCCTGCTGTTTCGCAGACTGAGC
AGATTTGACGCCGGCACCTACACCTGTACCACACTGGAACACGGCTTCAGCCAGACAGTCGTTAGGCTGG
CCCTGGTGGTTATCGTGGCTTCCCAGCTGGACAATCTGTTCCCACCTGAGCCTAAGCCTGAGGAACCTCC
TGCTAGAGGCGGACTGGCTTCTACACCTCCTAAGGCCTGGTATAAGGACATCCTGCAGCTGATCGGCTTC
GCCAACCTGCCTAGAGTGGATGAGTACTGCGAGCGCGTGTGGTGTAGAGGCACCACAGAGTGCAGCGGCT
GCTTCAGATCCAGAAGCAGAGGCAAGCAGGCCAGGGGCAAATCTTGGGCTGGACTGGAACTGGGCAAGAA
AATGAAGTCCCGGGTGCACGCCGAACACAACAGGACACCTAGAGAGGTGGAAGCCACAGGCGCGCCGGAA
GATCAAGTTGATCCAAGATTGATTGATGGCAAGGGCGGATCTCTGGAGGTGCTGTTCCAGGGACCAGGCG
GAAGCGGCAATCCCGGCGGCGATCTGGCCCCCCAGATGCTGCGCGAGCTGCAGGAGACCAATGCCGCCCT
GCAGGACGTGCGCGAGCTGCTGCGCCACCGCGTGAAGGAGATCACCTTCCTGAAGAACACCGTGATGGAG
TGCGACGCCTGCGGTATGCAGCCCTCTAGAGGCTCCGGCTCCATCATCCCAGTTGAGGAGGAGAACCCGG
ACTTCTGGAACCGCGAGGCAGCCGAGGCCCTGGGTGCCGCCAAGAAGCTGCAGCCTGCACAGACAGCCGC
CAAGAACCTCATCATCTTCCTGGGCGATGGGATGGGGGTGTCTACGGTGACAGCTGCCAGGATCCTAAAA
GGGCAGAAGAAGGACAAACTGGGGCCTGAGATACCCCTGGCCATGGACCGCTTCCCATATGTGGCTCTGT
CCAAGACATACAATGTAGACAAACATGTGCCAGACAGTGGAGCCACAGCCACGGCCTACCTGTGCGGGGT
CAAGGGCAACTTCCAGACCATTGGCTTGAGTGCAGCCGCCCGCTTTAACCAGTGCAACACGACACGCGGC
AACGAGGTCATCTCCGTGATGAATCGGGCCAAGAAAGCAGGGAAGTCAGTGGGAGTGGTAACCACCACAC
GAGTGCAGCACGCCTCGCCAGCCGGCACCTACGCCCACACGGTGAACCGCAACTGGTACTCGGACGCCGA
CGTGCCTGCCTCGGCCCGCCAGGAGGGGTGCCAGGACATCGCTACGCAGCTCATCTCCAACATGGACATT
GACGTGATCCTAGGTGGAGGCCGAAAGTACATGTTTCGCATGGGAACCCCAGACCCTGAGTACCCAGATG
ACTACAGCCAAGGTGGGACCAGGCTGGACGGGAAGAATCTGGTGCAGGAATGGCTGGCGAAGCGCCAGGG
TGCCCGGTATGTGTGGAACCGCACTGAGCTCATGCAGGCTTCCCTGGACCCGTCTGTGACCCATCTCATG
GGTCTCTTTGAGCCTGGAGACATGAAATACGAGATCCACCGAGACTCCACACTGGACCCCTCCCTGATGG
AGATGACAGAGGCTGCCCTGCGCCTGCTGAGCAGGAACCCCCGCGGCTTCTTCCTCTTCGTGGAGGGTGG
TCGCATCGACCATGGTCATCATGAAAGCAGGGCTTACCGGGCACTGACTGAGACGATCATGTTCGACGAC
GCCATTGAGAGGGCGGGCCAGCTCACCAGCGAGGAGGACACGCTGAGCCTCGTCACTGCCGACCACTCCC
ACGTCTTCTCCTTCGGAGGCTACCCCCTGCGAGGGAGCTCCATCTTCGGGCTGGCCCCTGGCAAGGCCCG
GGACAGGAAGGCCTACACGGTCCTCCTATACGGAAACGGTCCAGGCTATGTGCTCAAGGACGGCGCCCGG
CCGGATGTTACCGAGAGCGAGAGCGGGAGCCCCGAGTATCGGCAGCAGTCAGCAGTGCCCCTGGACGAAG
AGACCCACGCAGGCGAGGACGTGGCGGTGTTCGCGCGCGGCCCGCAGGCGCACCTGGTTCACGGCGTGCA
GGAGCAGACCTTCATAGCGCACGTCATGGCCTTCGCCGCCTGCCTGGAGCCCTACACCGCCTGCGACCTG
GCGCCCCCCGCCGGCACCACCGACGCCGCGCACCCGGGTGGCGGAGGACTGAACGACATCTTCGAGGCTC
AGAAAATCGAATGGCACGAACATCACCATCACCATCACCATCACCATTAAGGCCGGCCTGTAGTCACTGG
CACAACGCGTTACCCGGTAAGCCAATCGGGTATACACGGTCGTCATACTGCAGACAGGGTTCTTCTACTT
TGCAAGATAGTCTTGAGTAGTAAAATAAATAGATAGAGAAAATCAGCCTCGACTGTGCCTTCTAGTTGCC
AGCCATCTGTTGTTTGCCCCTCCCCCGTGCCTTCCTTGACCCTGGAAGGTGCCACTCCCACTGTCCTTTC
CTAATAAAATGAGGAAATTGCATCACAACACTCAACCCTATCTCGGTCTATTCTTTTGATTTATAAGGGA
TTTTGCCGATTTCGGCCTATTGGTTAAAAAATGAGCTGATTTAACAAAAATTTAACGCGAATTAATTCTG
TGGAATGTGTGTCAGTTAGGGTGTGGAAAGTCCCCAGGCTCCCCAGCAGGCAGAAGTATGCAAAGCATGC
ATCTCAATTAGTCAGCAACCAGGTGTGGAAAGTCCCCAGGCTCCCCAGCAGGCAGAAGTATGCAAAGCAT
GCATCTCAATTAGTCAGCAACCATAGTCCCGCCCCTAACTCCGCCCATCCCGCCCCTAACTCCGCCCAGT
TCCGCCCATTCTCCGCCCCATGGCTGACTAATTTTTTTTATTTATGCAGAGGCCGAGGCCGCCTCTGCCT
CTGAGCTATTCCAGAAGTAGTGAGGAGGCTTTTTTGGAGGCCTAGGCTTTTGCAAAAAGCTCCCGGGAGC
TTGTATATCCATTTTCGGATCTGATCAGCACGTGTTGACAATTAATCATCGGCATAGTATATCGGCATAG
TATAATACGACAAGGTGAGGAACTAAACCATGACCGAGTACAAGCCCACGGTGCGCCTCGCCACCCGCGA
CGACGTCCCCAGGGCCGTACGCACCCTCGCCGCCGCGTTCGCCGACTACCCCGCCACGCGCCACACCGTC
GATCCGGACCGCCACATCGAGCGGGTCACCGAGCTGCAAGAACTCTTCCTCACGCGCGTCGGGCTCGACA
TCGGCAAGGTGTGGGTCGCGGACGACGGCGCCGCGGTGGCGGTCTGGACCACGCCGGAGAGCGTCGAAGC
GGGGGCGGTGTTCGCCGAGATCGGCCCGCGCATGGCCGAGTTGAGCGGTTCCCGGCTGGCCGCGCAGCAA
CAGATGGAAGGCCTCCTGGCGCCGCACCGGCCCAAGGAGCCCGCGTGGTTCCTGGCCACCGTCGGCGTCT
CGCCCGACCACCAGGGCAAGGGTCTGGGCAGCGCCGTCGTGCTCCCCGGAGTGGAGGCGGCCGAGCGCGC
CGGGGTGCCCGCCTTCCTGGAGACATCCGCGCCCCGCAACCTCCCCTTCTACGAGCGGCTCGGCTTCACC
GTCACCGCCGACGTCGAGGTGCCCGAAGGACCGCGCACCTGGTGCATGACCCGCAAGCCCGGTGCCTGAC
ACGTGCTACGAGATTTCGATTCCACCGCCGCCTTCTATGAAAGGTTGGGCTTCGGAATCGTTTTCCGGGA
CGCCGGCTGGATGATCCTCCAGCGCGGGGATCTCATGCTGGAGTTCTTCGCCCACCCCAACTTGTTTATT
GCAGCTTATAATGGTTACAAATAAAGCAATAGCATCACAAATTTCACAAATAAAGCATTTTTTTCACTGC
ATTCTAGTTGTGGTTTGTCCAAACTCATCAATGTATCTTATCATGTCTGTATACCGTCGACCTCTAGCTA
GAGCTTGGCGTAATCATGGTCATTACCAATGCTTAATCAGTGAGGCACCTATCTCAGCGATCTGTCTATT
TCGTTCATCCATAGTTGCCTGACTCCCCGTCGTGTAGATAACTACGATACGGGAGGGCTTACCATCTGGC
CCCAGCGCTGCGATGATACCGCGAGAACCACGCTCACCGGCTCCGGATTTATCAGCAATAAACCAGCCAG
CCGGAAGGGCCGAGCGCAGAAGTGGTCCTGCAACTTTATCCGCCTCCATCCAGTCTATTAATTGTTGCCG
GGAAGCTAGAGTAAGTAGTTCGCCAGTTAATAGTTTGCGCAACGTTGTTGCCATCGCTACAGGCATCGTG
GTGTCACGCTCGTCGTTTGGTATGGCTTCATTCAGCTCCGGTTCCCAACGATCAAGGCGAGTTACATGAT
CCCCCATGTTGTGCAAAAAAGCGGTTAGCTCCTTCGGTCCTCCGATCGTTGTCAGAAGTAAGTTGGCCGC
AGTGTTATCACTCATGGTTATGGCAGCACTGCATAATTCTCTTACTGTCATGCCATCCGTAAGATGCTTT
TCTGTGACTGGTGAGTACTCAACCAAGTCATTCTGAGAATAGTGTATGCGGCGACCGAGTTGCTCTTGCC
CGGCGTCAATACGGGATAATACCGCGCCACATAGCAGAACTTTAAAAGTGCTCATCATTGGAAAACGTTC
TTCGGGGCGAAAACTCTCAAGGATCTTACCGCTGTTGAGATCCAGTTCGATGTAACCCACTCGTGCACCC
AACTGATCTTCAGCATCTTTTACTTTCACCAGCGTTTCTGGGTGAGCAAAAACAGGAAGGCAAAATGCCG
CAAAAAAGGGAATAAGGGCGACACGGAAATGTTGAATACTCATATTCTTCCTT
Features (pLannotate 1.2.2; 24 found; start..end, strand, type, name):
    119..143     -  CDS            KanR (fragment): aminoglycoside phosphotransferase; aph(3')-Ia; confers resistance to kanamycin
    254..842     +  rep_origin     ori: high-copy-number ColE1/pMB1/pBR322/pUC origin of replication
   1067..1084    +  terminator     rrnB T2 terminator (fragment): transcription terminator T2 from the E. coli rrnB gene
   1109..1128    -  CDS            lacZα (fragment): LacZα fragment of β-galactosidase; lacZ fragment
   1584..1600    +  protein_bind   lac operator: The lac repressor binds to the lac operator to inhibit transcription in E. coli. This inhibition can be relieved by adding lactose or isopropyl-β-D-thiogalactopyranoside (IPTG). lac repressor encoded by lacI
   1843..2146    +  enhancer       CMV enhancer: human cytomegalovirus immediate early enhancer
   2147..2350    +  promoter       CMV promoter: human cytomegalovirus (CMV) immediate early promoter
   2486..2529    +  intron         CMV intron (fragment): modified intron A from human cytomegalovirus
   2581..2599    +  promoter       SP6 promoter: promoter for bacteriophage SP6 RNA polymerase
   2603..2640    +  CDS            IgH signal sequence (fragment): signal sequence from the mouse immunoglobulin heavy chain variable region
   2728..5028    +  CDS            SEMA3G: SEM3G_HUMAN - Experimental evidence at protein level: Swiss-Prot protein existence level 1. Has chemorepulsive activities for sympathetic axons. Ligand of NRP2 (By similarity). From Homo sapiens (Human).
   5125..5304    +  CDS            Comp (fragment): COMP_RAT - Experimental evidence at protein level: Swiss-Prot protein existence level 1. May play a role in the structural integrity of cartilage via its interaction with other extracellular matrix proteins such as the collagens and fibronectin. Can mediate the interaction of chondrocytes with the cartilage extracellular matrix through interaction with cell surface integrin receptors. Could play a role in the pathogenesis of osteoarthritis. Potent suppressor of apoptosis in both primary chondrocytes and transformed cells. Suppresses apoptosis by blocking the activation of caspase-3 and by indu
   5292..6744    +  CDS            SEAP (fragment): secreted alkaline phosphatase from human placenta The natural enzyme has a C-terminal transmembrane sequence that is replaced by a GPI anchor.
   6769..6810    +  CDS            AviTag™ (fragment): peptide tag that allows for enzymatic biotinylation
   6814..6837    +  CDS            8xHis: 8xHis affinity tag
   6983..7094    +  polyA_signal   bGH poly(A) signal: bovine growth hormone polyadenylation signal
   7095..7203    +  rep_origin     f1 ori (fragment): f1 bacteriophage origin of replication; arrow indicates direction of (+) strand synthesis
   7217..7546    +  promoter       SV40 promoter: SV40 enhancer and early promoter
   7594..7641    +  promoter       EM7 promoter: synthetic bacterial promoter&nbsp
   7660..8259    +  CDS            PuroR (fragment): puromycin N-acetyltransferase; pac from Streptomyces; confers resistance to puromycin
   8269..8394    +  CDS            ble (fragment): BLE_KLEPN - Experimental evidence at protein level: Swiss-Prot protein existence level 1. Binding protein with a strong affinity to the bleomycin family of antibiotics. Binds to CL990; an antimitotic-antibiotic compound. From Klebsiella pneumoniae.
   8389..8510    +  polyA_signal   SV40 poly(A) signal: SV40 polyadenylation signal
   8563..9423    -  CDS            AmpR: β-lactamase; bla; confers resistance to ampicillin, carbenicillin, and related antibiotics
   9426..89      -  promoter       AmpR promoter (fragment) (across the origin): bla
