[The description below was written by a language model from this plasmid's Addgene catalogue record and pLannotate feature annotations shown in this document.]
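Description:
pD649-HAsp-SEMA3G-COMP5AP-AviTag-9xHis is a mammalian expression plasmid of about 9.4 kb, built on the pD649 backbone, for producing human semaphorin 3G (SEMA3G) as a secreted, multimerised fusion protein. It is maintained in E. coli as a high-copy plasmid through a ColE1/pUC-type origin and selected with ampicillin via the β-lactamase gene. Downstream of the expression unit, an SV40 early promoter and a bacterial EM7 promoter precede a puromycin N-acetyltransferase sequence and an SV40 polyadenylation signal, which should permit puromycin selection of transfected mammalian cells, although the record does not describe this use. Short annotated fragments of KanR, lacZα, ble and f1 ori appear to be non-functional remnants.

Expression is driven by the CMV immediate-early enhancer and promoter, followed by a fragment of CMV intron A and an SP6 promoter that can support in vitro transcription. The open reading frame begins with a signal peptide: the name indicates "HAsp", while the automated annotation matches part of it to an IgH signal sequence. This directs the product into the secretory pathway. The synthesised SEMA3G insert sits between NotI and AscI sites, both retained, so the cassette is modular. It is fused at its C terminus to the coiled-coil region of rat cartilage oligomeric matrix protein, which drives pentamer assembly, then to human placental alkaline phosphatase, an AviTag for enzymatic biotinylation, and a polyhistidine tag (named 9xHis, annotated as 8xHis). A bGH polyadenylation signal ends the transcript.

Pentamerisation raises avidity and the phosphatase provides an enzymatic readout, which suits detection of weak extracellular protein interactions. The plasmid belongs to a collection made for a human cell-surface interactome screen. The depositor notes that some plasmids in this collection may carry an IS4-like transposase insertion upstream of the CMV promoter; none is annotated here.
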