Addgene plasmid #157539: pD649-HAsp-SEMA3G-COMP5AP-AviTag-9xHis
Purpose: Mammalian expression of secreted protein fused to COMP5AP-AviTag-9xHis.
Depositing lab: Chris Garcia. Depositing organization: Stanford University. Publication: A Human IgSF Cell-Surface Interactome Reveals a Complex Network of Protein-Protein Interactions. Wojtowicz WM, Vielmetter J, Fernandes RA, Siepe DH, Eastman CL, Chisholm GB, Cox S, Klock H, Anderson PW, Rue SM, Miller JJ, Glaser SM, Bragstad ML, Vance J, Lam AW, Lesley SA, Zinn K, Garcia KC. Cell. 2020 Aug 20;182(4):1027-1043.e17. doi: 10.1016/j.cell.2020.07.025. PubMed 32822567.
Backbone
  Vector backbone: pD649
  Backbone size w/o insert (bp): 7153
  Vector type: Mammalian Expression
Growth in bacteria
  Bacterial resistance: Ampicillin, 100 μg/mL
  Growth temperature: 37°C
  Growth strain: DH5alpha
  Copy number: High Copy
Gene/Insert
  Gene/Insert name: SEMA3G (alt name: SEM3G)
  Species: H. sapiens (human)
  Insert size (bp): 2280
  Entrez Gene: SEMA3G (a.k.a. sem2, FLJ00014, MGC119473)
  Promoter: CMV/SP6
  Tag / fusion protein: COMP5AP-AviTag-9xHis (C terminal on backbone)
  Cloning method: Restriction Enzyme; 5′ cloning site GCGGCCGC (not destroyed); 3′ cloning site GGCGCGCC (not destroyed)
  Sequencing primers: 5′ ATTTAGGTGACACTATAG; 3′ CGTCGCACTCCATCACGGTG
Resource information
  A portion of this plasmid was derived from a plasmid made by: synthesis by ThermoFisher
Terms and licenses: Academic/Nonprofit Terms; Industry Terms: Not Available to Industry
Depositor comments: Some plasmids in this collection may have an IS4-like element ISVsa5 family transposase upstream of the CMV promoter.
How to cite: pD649-HAsp-SEMA3G-COMP5AP-AviTag-9xHis was a gift from Chris Garcia (Addgene plasmid # 157539 ; http://n2t.net/addgene:157539 ; RRID:Addgene_157539)
