>Addgene plasmid #157539 | pD649-HAsp-SEMA3G-COMP5AP-AviTag-9xHis | depositor partial sequence | sequence record 304188 | insert (secreted protein)
GGACCTTCTCCTGGACCTTCTGTTCCTAGACTGCGGCTGAGCTACAGGGATCTGCTGAGCGCCAATCGGA
GCGCCATCTTTCTTGGCCCTCAAGGCAGCCTGAACCTGCAGGCCATGTACCTGGACGAGTACCGGGACAG
ACTGTTTCTCGGAGGACTGGACGCCCTGTACAGCCTGAGACTGGATCAGGCTTGGCCCGATCCTAGAGAA
GTGCTGTGGCCTCCTCAACCTGGCCAGAGGGAAGAGTGTGTCCGGAAGGGAAGAGATCCCCTGACCGAGT
GCGCCAATTTTGTGCGAGTGCTGCAGCCCCACAACAGAACCCATCTGCTGGCTTGTGGCACCGGCGCCTT
TCAGCCTACATGTGCCCTGATCACAGTGGGCCACAGAGGCGAACATGTGCTGCACCTGGAACCTGGCTCT
GTGGAATCTGGCAGAGGCAGATGTCCCCACGAGCCTAGCAGACCTTTCGCCAGCACCTTCATCGACGGCG
AGCTGTACACAGGCCTGACCGCCGATTTTCTGGGCAGAGAAGCCATGATCTTCAGAAGCGGCGGACCCAG
ACCTGCTCTGAGAAGCGATAGCGATCAGAGCCTGCTGCACGACCCCAGATTTGTGATGGCCGCCAGAATT
CCCGAGAACAGCGACCAGGACAACGACAAGGTGTACTTCTTCTTCTCCGAAACCGTGCCTTCTCCAGACG
GCGGCTCTAATCACGTGACCGTGTCCAGAGTGGGCAGAGTGTGCGTTAACGATGCCGGCGGACAGAGGGT
GCTCGTGAACAAGTGGTCCACCTTCCTGAAGGCCAGACTCGTGTGTAGCGTGCCAGGACCTGGCGGAGCC
GAGACACATTTTGACCAGCTGGAAGATGTGTTCCTGCTCTGGCCTAAGGCCGGCAAGAGCCTGGAAGTGT
ACGCCCTGTTTAGCACCGTGTCCGCCGTGTTTCAGGGCTTCGCCGTGTGTGTGTACCACATGGCCGACAT
CTGGGAAGTGTTCAACGGCCCCTTCGCTCACAGAGATGGACCTCAGCATCAGTGGGGCCCTTATGGCGGC
AAGGTGCCCTTTCCTAGACCTGGCGTGTGCCCCAGCAAGATGACAGCTCAACCCGGCAGACCATTCGGCT
CCACCAAGGACTATCCTGACGAGGTGCTGCAGTTCGCCAGAGCACACCCTCTGATGTTCTGGCCTGTGCG
GCCTAGACATGGCAGACCTGTGCTGGTCAAGACCCATCTGGCTCAGCAGCTGCACCAGATCGTGGTGGAT
AGAGTGGAAGCCGAGGACGGAACCTACGACGTGATCTTCCTGGGCACAGATAGCGGCAGCGTGCTGAAAG
TGATTGCCCTGCAAGCTGGCGGAAGCGCCGAACCTGAAGAAGTGGTGCTGGAAGAACTCCAGGTGTTCAA
GGTGCCAACACCTATCACCGAGATGGAAATCAGCGTGAAGCGGCAGATGCTGTACGTGGGCAGCAGACTG
GGAGTTGCCCAGCTGAGACTGCACCAGTGTGAAACCTACGGAACCGCCTGCGCCGAGTGTTGCCTTGCCA
GAGATCCTTACTGTGCCTGGGATGGCGCCAGCTGTACCCACTATAGACCTAGCCTGGGCAAAAGACGGTT
CCGGCGGCAGGATATCAGACACGGCAATCCCGCTCTGCAGTGTCTGGGCCAGTCTCAAGAAGAAGAGGCC
GTTGGACTGGTGGCCGCCACAATGGTGTATGGCACCGAGCACAACAGCACCTTTCTGGAATGCCTGCCTA
AGAGCCCTCAGGCCGCTGTTAGATGGCTGCTGCAAAGACCAGGCGACGAGGGCCCCGATCAAGTGAAAAC
CGATGAACGGGTGCTGCACACCGAGAGAGGCCTGCTGTTTCGCAGACTGAGCAGATTTGACGCCGGCACC
TACACCTGTACCACACTGGAACACGGCTTCAGCCAGACAGTCGTTAGGCTGGCCCTGGTGGTTATCGTGG
CTTCCCAGCTGGACAATCTGTTCCCACCTGAGCCTAAGCCTGAGGAACCTCCTGCTAGAGGCGGACTGGC
TTCTACACCTCCTAAGGCCTGGTATAAGGACATCCTGCAGCTGATCGGCTTCGCCAACCTGCCTAGAGTG
GATGAGTACTGCGAGCGCGTGTGGTGTAGAGGCACCACAGAGTGCAGCGGCTGCTTCAGATCCAGAAGCA
GAGGCAAGCAGGCCAGGGGCAAATCTTGGGCTGGACTGGAACTGGGCAAGAAAATGAAGTCCCGGGTGCA
CGCCGAACACAACAGGACACCTAGAGAGGTGGAAGCCACA
